Addgene plasmid #159811: pMDJ112 - pEXP(HygroR, 5605)[Phsp-16.41 | eFlp recombinase (PATCs) | tbb-2 UTR]
Purpose: Optimized enzyme for genome editing in C. elegans
Depositing lab: Christian Froekjaer-Jensen. Depositing organization: King Abdullah University of Science and Technology (KAUST). Publication: Engineering rules that minimize germline silencing of transgenes in simple extrachromosomal arrays in C. elegans. Aljohani MD, El Mouridi S, Priyadarshini M, Vargas-Velazquez AM, Frokjaer-Jensen C. Nat Commun. 2020 Dec 9;11(1):6300. doi: 10.1038/s41467-020-19898-0. PubMed 33298957.
Backbone
  Vector backbone: pDEST R4-R3
  Vector type: Worm Expression
Growth in bacteria
  Bacterial resistance: Ampicillin, 100 μg/mL
  Growth temperature: 37°C
  Growth strain: DH5alpha
  Copy number: High Copy
Gene/Insert
  Gene/Insert name: pEXP(HygroR, 5605)[Phsp-16.41 | eFlp recombinase (PATCs) | tbb-2 UTR]
  Species: C. elegans (nematode)
  Mutation: Not applicable
  Cloning method: Gateway Cloning
Terms and licenses: Academic/Nonprofit Terms; Industry Terms: Not Available to Industry
Depositor comments: See www.wormbuilder.org for more information.
How to cite: pMDJ112 - pEXP(HygroR, 5605)[Phsp-16.41 | eFlp recombinase (PATCs) | tbb-2 UTR] was a gift from Christian Froekjaer-Jensen (Addgene plasmid # 159811 ; http://n2t.net/addgene:159811 ; RRID:Addgene_159811)
