[The description below was written by a language model from this plasmid's Addgene catalogue record and pLannotate feature annotations shown in this document.]
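Description:
pMDJ112 is a C. elegans expression clone of about 10.1 kb, assembled by three-fragment Gateway recombination into a pDEST R4-R3-type destination vector. It is propagated in E. coli as a high-copy plasmid through a ColE1/pUC-type origin and selected with ampicillin via the β-lactamase gene and its native promoter. Short fragments of lacZα, rop, bom and an M13 gene in the annotation are backbone remnants rather than functional parts.

The payload sits between the Gateway scars. The segment between attB4 and attB1 corresponds to the promoter slot, named in the record as the heat-shock-inducible hsp-16.41 promoter, although the feature table does not annotate it. Between attB1 and attB2 lies the eFlp recombinase coding region. Only a short stretch is recognised as yeast FLP, which fits a heavily re-engineered gene: the name indicates that it carries PATCs (periodic A/T clusters), non-coding sequence motifs used in worm transgenes to counteract germline silencing. The tbb-2 terminator/3' UTR follows between attB2 and attB3. The backbone also carries a hygromycin phosphotransferase gene, which serves as a selectable marker for transgenic worms; its promoter is not annotated. The "5605" in the name, together with a flanking fragment of a C. elegans gene, probably refers to homology to the ttTi5605 Mos1 insertion locus used for single-copy integration, but the record does not say this explicitly.

The stated purpose is to supply an optimized enzyme for genome editing in C. elegans. Heat shock would induce FLP, which recombines FRT sites, with the design intended to maintain expression in the germline, including from simple extrachromosomal arrays.
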