Features (pLannotate 1.2.2; 16 found; start..end, strand, type, name):
    614..630     -  CDS            M13 gene XI (fragment): pXI; XI; phage assembly
   1108..1323    -  CDS            GSLG1_CAEEL (fragment): Experimental evidence at protein level: Swiss-Prot protein existence level 1. From Caenorhabditis elegans.
   1373..1393    +  protein_bind   attB4: mutant version of attB; core recombination site for the Gateway® BP reaction BP Clonase™
   1739..1763    +  protein_bind   attB1: mutant version of attB; recombination site for the Gateway® BP reaction BP Clonase™
   2357..2713    +  CDS            FLP1 (fragment): FLP_YEAST - Experimental evidence at protein level: Swiss-Prot protein existence level 1. Part of the plasmid amplification system, which corrects any decrease in copy number caused by a rare missegregation event. Catalyzes the recombination between the large inverted repetitions of the 2-micron plasmid during plasmid replication. This recombination event changes the direction of one of the two replication forks in the bidirectionally replicating molecule, effectively resulting in multiple rounds of replication from a single initiation event. Binds specifically to the FLP recognition target (F
   4254..4274    -  protein_bind   attB2: mutant version of attB; core recombination site for the Gateway® BP reaction BP Clonase™
   4280..4603    +  terminator     tbb-2 terminator: tbb-2; transcription terminator for the C. elegans tubulin beta-2 gene
   4607..4627    -  protein_bind   attB3: mutant version of attB; core recombination site for the Gateway® BP reaction BP Clonase™
   4631..4653    +  CDS            lacZα (fragment): LacZα fragment of β-galactosidase; lacZ fragment
   5252..6277    +  CDS            HygR: aminoglycoside phosphotransferase from E. coli; aph(4)-Ia; confers resistance to hygromycin
   7841..7959    +  CDS            lacZα (fragment): LacZα fragment of β-galactosidase; lacZ fragment
   7965..8064    -  misc_feature   bom (fragment): basis of mobility region from pBR322
   8166..8201    -  CDS            rop (fragment): Rop protein, which maintains plasmids at low copy number; rop
   8296..8400    +  promoter       AmpR promoter: bla
   8401..9261    +  CDS            AmpR: β-lactamase; bla; confers resistance to ampicillin, carbenicillin, and related antibiotics
   9432..10020   +  rep_origin     ori: high-copy-number ColE1/pMB1/pBR322/pUC origin of replication
>Addgene plasmid #159811 | pMDJ112 - pEXP(HygroR, 5605)[Phsp-16.41 | eFlp recombinase (PATCs) | tbb-2 UTR] | addgene full sequence | sequence record 317253 | Addgene NGS Result
TGTCGGATTATGGGCTCTTCTTTTATCCTCTACTTTCTTTCTAGAAAATGCAAATGTTGAGTCAGAAATT
GCTGAATGGAGTACAACTGCAATGGGTTTAGCTTATGTTTCTGGAACAATTACTGGTGGAATTGTGATTG
AAAAGTAAGGTTATATTTCATTTCAATAAATGTTACCACAGTATAACAAAAACAAGTTACATTGTTCAGA
GTATGTCTGAATGTATTATTATTATTGTATTTGTGCATCAGTACTGTAGTTGTACTGAAGAAGGGTTTAA
AATAATCTCAACGTTTTTAAGACGAGTTAGTGAGAATACGGTCGCAGTTAGGATGTTTGGACATAGTTTT
ATTAGATAATCGTGAACTAACTCACTATAAAAACCCGCTAACTCATTGAATAAGATAGTTTTAAACGTTC
AAAATTTGAAGACAAAATTGTATGAATAAGTTTACAGAGTTGGTCGACGCAAGCTTCTCCTTCTCTTCAC
ATTTCTCAATAATTTAGCTCTAATTGCATTCGTATTCTTCGCAAAAATACGTATTCTGATTGACCCGATG
AAATACGGATGCCTAGTTGCATTGATCATCTACGGTTATACTTATGGGTGAGGTTTTTCAAATATATTTT
GATTTAATCGAATAATGAAATTTCAGAACTGGAGTTGGTCCAATTTCGTGGTTTATATCCTCTGAACTGG
TACCTCAAAAACATCGTAGTATTGCTCAATCTGTGGCATATTCAATGAATACTGTAATGGTGGTTATCAG
TACATTTACAGTATTACCTCTATATTCCGTTATTGGTAGTTATGCTTTCCTTATTCTATATTCAATTCCT
TCATTTATAAGTATGCTTATATTATTTCGCTACTTACCGGAAACCAAAGGACGAGAGATTCATGATATTG
TGAATGAACTTAAAAAAAAATGAAAACCTTTGAAAACGTTCATACGGCCGAAATTTTACTTGATCGAGCC
AATTGAACTTTTGTTAAGACTTACAGAAAAGTGAGAGATTTTGTTACAAAAAAGTGAGAAAAAAGCGAAA
ATGAACAGGAAAAAGAAGAAAAATACACCCGAAGTATCATATAAAAATTAAAAAGATTGTTTGACCTGGC
GGAACTTTTTTGCAAAAACTCTGAATATCCATGGCACATGCTTCGTGCAAAACAGGATCCAAATGAATAT
CAACAAGAGATTCTTGAAGACGACGAGCCACTTGCTCAGAGCATTGCTTATCTCGAATGAGACCCTTGTT
AAAATCATTTTTCAAACATTATATGACATTGTCGAAATGTCCTCCTGATTCCATGATGGTAGCAAACTCA
CTTCGTCAGGAAACAGCTATGACCATGATTACGCCAAGCTATCAACTTTGTATAGAAAAGTTGGATTATA
GTTTGAAGATTTCTAATTTCACAATTAGAGCAAATGTTGTTCGGTATTTATTTTCAACGGTATTTATACT
ATTTTCCACCTTTTTCTAGAACATTCGAGCTGCTTGTTGCAAAAGGAGGGCGACTCACATTCGGTACATG
GAAAAGTAGTGTACACAATAAAGAGACCCAGATACATTTTCCGTCTGCGTCTCTTTGCACCCACCGGGAG
TATTTTCAAACGAATGCATCTAGGACCTTCTAGAACATTCTGTAAGGCTGCAGAATGCGGGTATATAAGG
AAAGCGGGCTCAGAGGAAGCCAACACGCTTTGTTCTAGTGCATCTAAAAAACTTCGAAACAAGTTTGTAC
AAAAAAGCAGGCTAAAAATGTCCCAATTCGACATCCTCTGCAAGGTATTTTCCTGCATTTTTCAACTGGG
AAAATGAAAGAAAATCGATAATTTCAGACCCCACCAAAGGTCCTCGTCCGTCAATTCGTCGAGCGTTTCG
AGCGTCCATCCGGAGAGAAGATCGCCTCCTGCGCCGCCGAGCTCACCTACCTCTGCTGGATGATCACCCA
CAACGGAACCGCCATCAAGCGTGCCACCTTCATGTCCTACAACACCATCATCTCCAACTCCCTCTCCTTC
GACATCGTCAACAAGTCCCTCCAATTCAAGTACAAGGTAAGTTTTCTTATGGGAAAGAAGGAAAAAACCG
AGATTTTACTTGAAAAATTGAATTTTTCGCGGGATTTTCACCAAAAATTGTTGAATATTCATTATTTCAC
GCTGTAAAACAAAAAAAAAAAAAATCAAAAACTACGTTGAAATCGCGTTTTTAAGCGAATTTTCTTCAGA
ATTGCCAGATTTTAACCCCAAATTTTGCAGTTTTTAAATAAAATTTCACCTTTTCGGCTCAAATTGTAGA
TTTTCCTGAAAATTTAGTACAAAAAACAATTTCCTCGTAAATTTTTCAAATAGATTTTCAGACGCAAAAG
GCCACCATCCTCGAGGCCTCCCTCAAGAAGCTCATCCCAGCCTGGGAGTTCACCATCATCCCATACAACG
GACAAAAGCACCAATCCGACATCACCGACATCGTCTCCTCCCTCCAACTCCAATTCGAGTCCTCCGAGGA
GGCCGACAAGGGAAACTCCCACTCCAAGAAGATGCTCAAGGCCCTCCTCTCCGAGGGAGAGTCCATCTGG
GAGATCACCGAGAAGATCCTCAACTCCTTCGAGTACACCTCCCGTTTCACCAAGACCAAGACCCTCTACC
AATTCCTCTTCCTCGCCACCTTCATCAACTGCGGACGTTTCTCCGACATCAAGGTAAGTTATGTCTACCT
GCCTGCCTACCGCCTAAATTTTTTGTGAAGTTTCTTCAAAAAATCCAGAAAAAAAAACAATTTTCATACG
ATTTTTTCCCTTAAAATTGTGAATTTTCATGCTTTTTAGCCCCAAAAGTCATTATTTGAGAAAAAATTTC
ATACAAAAAAGTTTTGAGAAATACACAATTTTTTAAATGTAATTTTCAAATTTTCAATTTTCAACTAGAA
AATTCACAAAACTTGTAAATTTTGGACCAAAACATTTATACAATTACTTTTTTTGAATCTAATAACTACA
ATAACTACAAATTTAACATTTTCAGAACGTCGACCCAAAGTCCTTCAAGCTCGTCCAAAACAAGTACCTC
GGAGTCATCATCCAATGCCTCGTCACCGAGACGAAGACCTCCGTCTCCCGTCACATCTACTTCTTCTCCG
CCCGTGGACGTATCGACCCACTCGTCTACCTCGACGAGTTCCTCCGTAACTCCGAGCCAGTCCTCAAGCG
TGTCAACCGTACCGGAAACTCCTCCTCCAACAAGCAAGAGTACCAACTCCTCAAGGACAACCTCGTCCGT
TCCTACAACAAGGCCCTCAAGAAGAACGCCCCATACCCAATCTTCGCCATCAAGGTAAGTTCTTTTTTTG
AAAAGTGCAGTTTGTAGTCTAATTTTCATTTATTTTCTTTTTAAAAAACGCATCAATTTTTAAATATTTT
GGGACAAAATCCGAAAACTGTACTAATTTGTAGTTTGTAAAATTAAAAAAAAAACGCAAAAAAATGTTTT
CAAAAATGCTTAGAATAAAAATAAAATTTCTAAAAAATTGAACAAAATAAACATTTAAAAATTCAAAAAG
TTTGAAAAAATGCAAAGTTTTTTAATGCAAAAAATATTTAATGTTTAAACAAATTTAAAAAATGTTGTAA
GAATATGTTTAGAGACAGTTTTTAAATGTTAAATTGCAAAAAAAAAAAGCAAAAAAAAATTTGAAAAATG
TAACAGAAAATTTTAATTAAAAAAGTCGTGTTTTTTTCAAACCTGCAATTCTTTGTAATTTTATTTATAA
AGAGAAACAAATCAAATTGTATATTACGAAAAACGATACTAAAATTCGAAAATTTGCGGTTTTTTGCGTA
AAAAATACGGTTCCGTAATTTTCAGAACGGACCAAAGTCCCACATCGGACGTCACCTCATGACCTCCTTC
CTCTCCATGAAGGGACTCACCGAGCTCACCAACGTCGTCGGAAACTGGTCCGACAAGCGTGCCTCCGCCG
TCGCCCGTACCACCTACACCCACCAAATCACCGCCATCCCAGACCACTACTTCGCCCTCGTCTCCCGTTA
CTACGCCTACGACCCAATCTCCAAGGAGATGATCGCCCTCAAGGACGAGACAAACCCAATCGAGGAGTGG
CAACACATCGAGCAACTCAAGGGATCCGCCGAGGGATCCATCCGTTACCCAGCCTGGAACGGAATCATCT
CCCAAGAGGTCCTCGACTACCTCTCCTCCTACATCAACCGTCGTATCTAGACCCAGCTTTCTTGTACAAA
GTGGGATAAATGCAAAATCCTTTCAAGCATTCCCTTCTTCTCTATCACTCTTCTTTCTTTTTGTCAAAAA
ATTCTCTCGCTAATTTATTTGCTTTTTTAATGTTATTATTTTATGACTTTTTATAGTCACTGAAAAGTTT
GCATCTGAGTGAAGTGAATGCTATCAAAATGTGATTCTGTCTGATGTACTTTCACAATCTCTCTTCAATT
CCATTTTGAAGTGCTTTAAACCCGAAAGGTTGAGAAAAATGCGAGCGCTCAAATATTTGTATTGTGTTCG
TTGAGTGACCCAACAAAAAGAGGAAACTTTATTGTGCCGCCAAGAAAAAAGTCTCACAACTTTATTATAC
ATAGTTGATAATTCACTGGCCGTCGTTTTACAATTTGCTGATACTCCCGGTGAATTCATGTCTTGATGGT
TGTGCGCATTGTGGTAATATCTGAAAAATTTCGAAGTCAGTTTTCTGATAAGGCAACAACTAATAAATTG
AGAATCAATTTACCCTTAAGGAACGATGTTCGCTTCTGAATTTATTAATAAATTTTTCCGTAATTCAATT
CAAAATTGTCATATTTAAGAAAAAAACATCAAAAATGACAAATTCAATATTTTAATTAATTTTTGCTTTC
GTCGTAAATCTACACACGCGTCTCTTCCGTGCGAGAGTCCAAGCCAGCAGCCAAATTCGTTGACTGAGTA
TTCAACGTTTATACGTTGTCGGCAACGAGAAATAGGAAAATGCATCGGGAAATGTTCTTTTTTCGATTTT
TTCCAAGGTTTTGACAAATTTTACCACGAATTTTGCTATGTTTTCAATTAAAAAATATGTTATTCAACTG
TTTCTATGAGGAAAATAAGGCTTTGCATGTAATTTTCTTATTCAGCATAATTTTTAATTAATTTGAATTT
TCTGTCCTAACGTTTATTTTGTTTTCTTGGTTATGACTGATCTGAAATTAATTTTTGAATTTTAAGGTAA
TATGAAAAAGCCTGAACTCACCGCGACGTCTGTCGAGAAGTTTCTGATCGAAAAGTTCGACAGCGTCTCC
GACCTGATGCAGCTCTCGGAGGGCGAAGAATCTCGTGCTTTCAGCTTCGATGTAGGAGGGCGTGGATATG
TCCTGCGGGTAAATAGCTGCGCCGATGGTTTCTACAAAGATCGTTATGTTTATCGGCACTTTGCATCGGC
CGCGCTCCCGATTCCGGAAGTGCTTGACATTGGGGAATTCAGCGAGAGCCTGACCTATTGCATCTCCCGC
CGTGCACAGGGTGTCACGTTGCAAGACCTGCCTGAAACCGAACTGCCCGCTGTTCTGCAGCCGGTCGCGG
AGGCCATGGATGCGATCGCTGCGGCCGATCTTAGCCAGACGAGCGGGTTCGGCCCATTCGGACCGCAAGG
AATCGGTCAATACACTACATGGCGTGATTTCATATGCGCGATTGCTGATCCCCATGTGTATCACTGGCAA
ACTGTGATGGACGACACCGTCAGTGCGTCCGTCGCGCAGGCTCTCGATGAGCTGATGCTTTGGGCCGAGG
ACTGCCCCGAAGTCCGGCACCTCGTGCACGCGGATTTCGGCTCCAACAATGTCCTGACGGACAATGGCCG
CATAACAGCGGTCATTGACTGGAGCGAGGCGATGTTCGGGGATTCCCAATACGAGGTCGCCAACATCTTC
TTCTGGAGGCCGTGGTTGGCTTGTATGGAGCAGCAGACGCGCTACTTCGAGCGGAGGCATCCGGAGCTTG
CAGGATCGCCGCGGCTCCGGGCGTATATGCTCCGCATTGGTCTTGACCAACTCTATCAGAGCTTGGTTGA
CGGCAATTTCGATGATGCAGCTTGGGCGCAGGGTCGATGCGACGCAATCGTCCGATCCGGAGCCGGGACT
GTCGGGCGTACACAAATCGCCCGCAGAAGCGCGGCCGTCTGGACCGATGGCTGTGTAGAAGTACTCGCCG
ATAGTGGAAACCGACGCCCCAGCACTCGTCCGAGGGCAAAGGAATAGGTTTCCCGTAATTGTTACATAAA
TTGTTATTTCAAATCCTTCCTTTTTTTGGTTGAAAGAAAAACAATGTGATTTTAAAAAAATTTTGTGTGT
TCGACTTCCATTTGACAGACTCACTTAAGGCCTTGACTAGAGGTAAGTGCAAGTAAGATCAGTGTTTGTT
TCGATATCAGTCTGTTTCGTAACGGTCTTCTGTATAACTACAAAAAAGAATAAAAAACCGTATCACAACT
GAGAAAAAAGACAAAACTTATTGAACAGTGTTCCTTTCAAAAAATTATTTTGTAAAAAATCGAGTTTTTC
TCCAAAATAACGCACGCAATCAAAAACAAGAAAACTAACGTGTTCTCCTGGGCGTGGAACTCCTTATCAA
GATTACCATTATTGTCTGTCAGAATTGATATTTCAATTATTTCATATCTAGACAAACCCGGGTGTCTTGC
ATTTATTAGTACTGTGAGTTTACATACAAACGAGGCTTACTCAGATAACATAGAGTCACCTCTAATTAGC
AAAAACCCATTTCTAATTAGCTATTTCGACCAGTTCTAAAGTCACCGTAATTAGAAATGGTTTTTGTAGC
TTTTCTAATTAGAAATGACCCCGAGATAAGTGAAATATGGCATTTTCTGGGTTTTCTAGTAAGAAATGAT
CCCGCACGTAGTGATTCCGCGTTACAAGCCAAATTCAAATTAAAAAAGTATATTACACAATTCAAGTTAC
ATTATTTTCAGGAAACAATGGCGAAGAGCAAAGCAGAGATTCAAAAGGAGGAAAGAGACAACAGATATGA
ACGAAGACTTCTTGAAAAGAGAAAGAGACATGAGGTGAGTAACCATGATAATAAATAATCAAGTAAGGGC
TATAGATTTATAAATTCTGGAGTTAACAGTTTCGAAAAAAAGTAGTTTTCATATGTGCGAAGGAATATCA
AAAATAGGGGAATAGCCTAAACGAGTGAGAAAATTAAATGTTTGTTATTTTTTCAAAAATGTCTGCAGGG
CCGTTATCCTTTCAAATGCACTCTATCAAACATAGATCATATCCATCATATCTTATCCAGAATTTATATC
ATATCCAAGATTGAGAGCGTTTCAAGGAAAATCTCAAACAACCATACAATTTTGTAGATCGACAACAAGG
CCTCCACTTCTTCATCGATGGCCTCTGCAGCACCTGCACCACCAAGTTTGTATTTTTCATATTAATATAA
AGTGAGCCACGCATAGTCGTTTTTAGGATTTTTGCCAGATCGATGTCGCGCAAACAGACTGTTTTTTTTT
CTTTGAAAGCCGTGCGTGACATGGGCCACGGATTGTAACGCCGCGCTGGATGGATAAAAATTTATTCAGT
TTTTTAGCCTTTACAAAATATGGTTCGACTACTTTCTTTATTTTTACATTTTTATAGGTGCTCATTGAGC
TGAGATATTTTGGGTATAATCGGAAAATCGCTGATTTTGGTCATTTTTCTGCACTAAAGATTACACAAAA
AGTTCAGTATTTAGATTCATTGTTGAAAATTGGGGATGATCTACAGATACATATCGCCGTGTTCAAAAAC
ACCCTGGCGTTACCCAACTTAATCGCCTTGCAGCACATCCCCCTTTCGCCAGCTGGCGTAATAGCGAAGA
GGCCCGCACCGATCGCCCTTCCCAACAGTTGCGCAGCCTGAATGGCGAATGGCGCCTGATGCGGTATTTT
CTCCTTACGCATCTGTGCGGTATTTCACACCGCATATGGTGCACTCTCAGTGCAATCTGCTCTGATGCCG
CATAGTTAAGCCAGCCCCGACACCCGCCAACACCCGCTGACGCGCCCTGACGGGCTTGTCTGCTCCCGGC
ATCCGCTTACAGACAAGCTGTGACCGTCTCCGGGAGCTGCATGTGTCAGAGGTTTTCACCGTCATCACCG
AAACGCGCGAGACGAAAGGGCCTCGTGATACGCCTATTTTTATAGGTTAATGTCATGATAATAATGGTTT
CTTAGACGTCAGGTGGCACTTTTCGGGGAAATGTGCGCGGAACCCCTATTTGTTTATTTTTCTAAATACA
TTCAAATATGTATCCGCTCATGAGACAATAACCCTGATAAATGCTTCAATAATATTGAAAAAGGAAGAGT
ATGAGTATTCAACATTTCCGTGTCGCCCTTATTCCCTTTTTTGCGGCATTTTGCCTTCCTGTTTTTGCTC
ACCCAGAAACGCTGGTGAAAGTAAAAGATGCTGAAGATCAGTTGGGTGCACGAGTGGGTTACATCGAACT
GGATCTCAACAGCGGTAAGATCCTTGAGAGTTTTCGCCCCGAAGAACGTTTTCCAATGATGAGCACTTTT
AAAGTTCTGCTATGTGGCGCGGTATTATCCCGTATTGACGCCGGGCAAGAGCAACTCGGTCGCCGCATAC
ACTATTCTCAGAATGACTTGGTTGAGTACTCACCAGTCACAGAAAAGCATCTTACGGATGGCATGACAGT
AAGAGAATTATGCAGTGCTGCCATAACCATGAGTGATAACACTGCGGCCAACTTACTTCTGACAACGATC
GGAGGACCGAAGGAGCTAACCGCTTTTTTGCACAACATGGGGGATCATGTAACTCGCCTTGATCGTTGGG
AACCGGAGCTGAATGAAGCCATACCAAACGACGAGCGTGACACCACGATGCCTGTAGCAATGGCAACAAC
GTTGCGCAAACTATTAACTGGCGAACTACTTACTCTAGCTTCCCGGCAACAATTAATAGACTGGATGGAG
GCGGATAAAGTTGCAGGACCACTTCTGCGCTCGGCCCTTCCGGCTGGCTGGTTTATTGCTGATAAATCTG
GAGCCGGTGAGCGTGGGTCTCGCGGTATCATTGCAGCACTGGGGTCAGATGGTAAGCCCTCCCGTATCGT
AGTTATCTACACGACGGGGAGTCAGGCAACTATGGATGAACGAAATAGACAGATCGCTGAGATAGGTGCC
TCACTGATTAAGCATTGGTAACTGTCAGACCAAGTTTACTCATATATACTTTAGATTGATTTAAAACTTC
ATTTTTAATTTAAAAGGATCTAGGTGAAGATCCTTTTTGATAATCTCATGACCAAAATCCCTTAACGTGA
GTTTTCGTTCCACTGAGCGTCAGACCCCGTAGAAAAGATCAAAGGATCTTCTTGAGATCCTTTTTTTCTG
CGCGTAATCTGCTGCTTGCAAACAAAAAAACCACCGCTACCAGCGGTGGTTTGTTTGCCGGATCAAGAGC
TACCAACTCTTTTTCCGAAGGTAACTGGCTTCAGCAGAGCGCAGATACCAAATACTGTTCTTCTAGTGTA
GCCGTAGTTAGGCCACCACTTCAAGAACTCTGTAGCACCGCCTACATACCTCGCTCTGCTAATCCTGTTA
CCAGTGGCTGCTGCCAGTGGCGATAAGTCGTGTCTTACCGGGTTGGACTCAAGACGATAGTTACCGGATA
AGGCGCAGCGGTCGGGCTGAACGGGGGGTTCGTGCACACAGCCCAGCTTGGAGCGAACGACCTACACCGA
ACTGAGATACCTACAGCGTGAGCTATGAGAAAGCGCCACGCTTCCCGAAGGGAGAAAGGCGGACAGGTAT
CCGGTAAGCGGCAGGGTCGGAACAGGAGAGCGCACGAGGGAGCTTCCAGGGGGAAACGCCTGGTATCTTT
ATAGTCCTGTCGGGTTTCGCCACCTCTGACTTGAGCGTCGATTTTTGTGATGCTCGTCAGGGGGGCGGAG
CCTATGGAAAAACGCCAGCAACGCGGCCTTTTTACGGTTCCTGGTCTTTTGCTGGCCTTTTGCTCACATG
TTCTTTCCTGCGTTATCCCCTGATTCTGTGGATAACCGTATTACCGCCTTTGAGTGAGCTGATACC
